Addgene plasmid #41193: TAL3019
Depositing lab: Keith Joung. Depositing organization: Massachusetts General Hospital. Publication: Targeted gene disruption in somatic zebrafish cells using engineered TALENs. Sander JD, Cade L, Khayter C, Reyon D, Peterson RT, Joung JK, Yeh JR. Nat Biotechnol. 2011 Aug 5;29(8):697-8. doi: 10.1038/nbt.1934. PubMed 21822241.
Backbone
  Vector backbone: JDS71
  Backbone manufacturer: Addgene plasmid #32287
  Backbone size w/o insert (bp): 6447
  Vector type: Mammalian Expression ; T7
Growth in bacteria
  Bacterial resistance: Ampicillin, 100 μg/mL
  Growth temperature: 37°C
  Growth strain: XL1 Blue
  Copy number: High Copy
Gene/Insert
  Gene/Insert name: ZebrafishCommunity-ahcyl1-Right (alt name: ahcyl1)
  Species: D. rerio (zebrafish)
  Insert size (bp): 1640
  Entrez Gene: ahcyl1 (a.k.a. cb586, MGC64088, wu:fj66f02)
  Promoter: CMV
  Tag / fusion protein: 3X Flag (N terminal on backbone); WT FOKI (C terminal on backbone)
  Cloning method: Restriction Enzyme; 5′ cloning site N/A (destroyed during cloning); 3′ cloning site N/A (destroyed during cloning)
  Sequencing primers: 5′ CMV-F; 3′ BGH-rev
Terms and licenses: Academic/Nonprofit Terms; Industry Terms: Not Available to Industry
Depositor comments: Target binding site: TTGCTGGCCTGTTTCGTC It is strongly recommended that users perform a diagnostic digest to verify this plasmid prior to use. For example, a double digest of the plasmid with BamHI and KpnI should result in two bands at 2.3kb and 5.8kb.
How to cite: TAL3019 was a gift from Keith Joung (Addgene plasmid # 41193 ; http://n2t.net/addgene:41193 ; RRID:Addgene_41193)
