[The description below was written by a language model from this plasmid's Addgene catalogue record.]
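Description:
TAL3019 is a TALEN expression plasmid built on the JDS71 backbone, a mammalian expression vector that also carries a T7 promoter. It encodes the "right" monomer of a TAL effector nuclease pair designed against the zebrafish (Danio rerio) gene ahcyl1. The plasmid is maintained in E. coli as a high-copy construct under ampicillin selection. The record does not include a feature table, so details such as the specific origin of replication and the polyadenylation signal are not explicitly stated, although the use of a BGH reverse sequencing primer suggests a BGH terminator region downstream of the coding sequence.

The insert, roughly 1.6 kb, is an engineered array of TAL effector repeats whose order specifies recognition of a defined 18-nucleotide half-site in ahcyl1. It was cloned by restriction enzyme methods into the backbone in a way that destroyed the cloning sites. This places the array in frame with backbone-encoded elements: an N-terminal 3X FLAG tag for detection and a C-terminal wild-type FokI nuclease domain. Because FokI cleaves only as a dimer, this monomer must be used with a partner "left" TALEN that binds the opposite strand nearby. The two FokI domains then meet across the spacer and create a double-strand break, and error-prone repair of that break yields indel mutations. The CMV promoter drives expression in mammalian cells. The T7 promoter allows in vitro transcription of mRNA, the usual route for delivering nucleases into zebrafish embryos. The construct belongs to a collection made for targeted gene disruption in zebrafish.
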