>Addgene plasmid #41193 | TAL3019 | depositor partial sequence | sequence record 54832 | TAL3019 sequence 2430 bps
TCTAGAGCTAGCACCATGGACTACAAAGACCATGACGGTGATTATAAAGATCATGACATCGATTACAAGG
ATGACGATGACAAGATGGCCCCCAAGAAGAAGAGGAAGGTGGGCATTCACCGCGGGGTACCTATGGTGGA
CTTGAGGACACTCGGTTATTCGCAACAGCAACAGGAGAAAATCAAGCCTAAGGTCAGGAGCACCGTCGCG
CAACACCACGAGGCGCTTGTGGGGCATGGCTTCACTCATGCGCATATTGTCGCGCTTTCACAGCACCCTG
CGGCGCTTGGGACGGTGGCTGTCAAATACCAAGATATGATTGCGGCCCTGCCCGAAGCCACGCACGAGGC
AATTGTAGGGGTCGGTAAACAGTGGTCGGGAGCGCGAGCACTTGAGGCGCTGCTGACTGTGGCGGGTGAG
CTTAGGGGGCCTCCGCTCCAGCTCGACACCGGGCAGCTGCTGAAGATCGCGAAGAGAGGGGGAGTAACAG
CGGTAGAGGCAGTGCACGCCTGGCGCAATGCGCTCACCGGGGCCCCCTTGAACCTGACCCCAGACCAGGT
AGTCGCAATCGCGTCAAACGGAGGGGGAAAGCAAGCCCTGGAAACCGTGCAAAGGTTGTTGCCGGTCCTT
TGTCAAGACCACGGCCTTACACCGGAGCAAGTCGTGGCCATTGCAAATAATAACGGTGGCAAACAGGCTC
TTGAGACGGTTCAGAGACTTCTCCCAGTTCTCTGTCAAGCCCACGGGCTGACTCCCGATCAAGTTGTAGC
GATTGCGTCGCATGACGGAGGGAAACAAGCATTGGAGACTGTCCAACGGCTCCTTCCCGTGTTGTGTCAA
GCCCACGGTTTGACGCCTGCACAAGTGGTCGCCATCGCCTCGAATGGCGGCGGTAAGCAGGCGCTGGAAA
CAGTACAGCGCCTGCTGCCTGTACTGTGCCAGGATCATGGACTGACCCCAGACCAGGTAGTCGCAATCGC
GAACAATAATGGGGGAAAGCAAGCCCTGGAAACCGTGCAAAGGTTGTTGCCGGTCCTTTGTCAAGACCAC
GGCCTTACACCGGAGCAAGTCGTGGCCATTGCAAATAATAACGGTGGCAAACAGGCTCTTGAGACGGTTC
AGAGACTTCTCCCAGTTCTCTGTCAAGCCCACGGGCTGACTCCCGATCAAGTTGTAGCGATTGCGTCGCA
TGACGGAGGGAAACAAGCATTGGAGACTGTCCAACGGCTCCTTCCCGTGTTGTGTCAAGCCCACGGTTTG
ACGCCTGCACAAGTGGTCGCCATCGCCAGCCATGATGGCGGTAAGCAGGCGCTGGAAACAGTACAGCGCC
TGCTGCCTGTACTGTGCCAGGATCATGGACTGACCCCAGACCAGGTAGTCGCAATCGCGTCAAACGGAGG
GGGAAAGCAAGCCCTGGAAACCGTGCAAAGGTTGTTGCCGGTCCTTTGTCAAGACCACGGCCTTACACCG
GAGCAAGTCGTGGCCATTGCAAATAATAACGGTGGCAAACAGGCTCTTGAGACGGTTCAGAGACTTCTCC
CAGTTCTCTGTCAAGCCCACGGGCTGACTCCCGATCAAGTTGTAGCGATTGCGTCCAACGGTGGAGGGAA
ACAAGCATTGGAGACTGTCCAACGGCTCCTTCCCGTGTTGTGTCAAGCCCACGGTTTGACGCCTGCACAA
GTGGTCGCCATCGCCTCGAATGGCGGCGGTAAGCAGGCGCTGGAAACAGTACAGCGCCTGCTGCCTGTAC
TGTGCCAGGATCATGGACTGACCCCAGACCAGGTAGTCGCAATCGCGTCAAACGGAGGGGGAAAGCAAGC
CCTGGAAACCGTGCAAAGGTTGTTGCCGGTCCTTTGTCAAGACCACGGCCTTACACCGGAGCAAGTCGTG
GCCATTGCATCCCACGACGGTGGCAAACAGGCTCTTGAGACGGTTCAGAGACTTCTCCCAGTTCTCTGTC
AAGCCCACGGGCTGACTCCCGATCAAGTTGTAGCGATTGCGAATAACAATGGAGGGAAACAAGCATTGGA
GACTGTCCAACGGCTCCTTCCCGTGTTGTGTCAAGCCCACGGTTTGACGCCTGCACAAGTGGTCGCCATC
GCCTCGAATGGCGGCGGTAAGCAGGCGCTGGAAACAGTACAGCGCCTGCTGCCTGTACTGTGCCAGGATC
ATGGACTGACACCCGAACAGGTGGTCGCCATTGCTTCCCACGACGGAGGACGGCCAGCCTTGGAGTCCAT
CGTAGCCCAATTGTCCAGGCCCGATCCCGCGTTGGCTGCGTTAACGAATGACCATCTGGTGGCGTTGGCA
TGTCTTGGTGGACGACCCGCGCTCGATGCAGTCAAAAAGGGTCTGCCTCATGCTCCCGCATTGATCAAAA
GAACCAACCGGCGGATTCCCGAGAGAACTTCCCATCGAGTCGCGGGATCC
