>Addgene plasmid #41193 | TAL3019 | addgene partial sequence | sequence record 63391 | JDS-TALEN-F 5'-TAGGGGTCGGTAAACAGTGG-3'
TGTGGCGGGTGAGCTTAGGGGGCCTCCGCTCCAGCTCGACACCGGGCAGCTGCTGAAGATCGCGAAGAGA
GGGGGAGTAACAGCGGTAGAGGCAGTGCACGCCTGGCGCAATGCGCTCACCGGGGCCCCCTTGAACCTGA
CCCCAGACCAGGTAGTCGCAATCGCGTCAAACGGAGGGGGAAAGCAAGCCCTGGAAACCGTGCAAAGGTT
GTTGCCGGTCCTTTGTCAAGACCACGGCCTTACACCGGAGCAAGTCGTGGCCATTGCAAATAATAACGGT
GGCAAACAGGCTCTTGAGACGGTTCAGAGACTTCTCCCAGTTCTCTGTCAAGCCCACGGGCTGACTCCCG
ATCAAGTTGTAGCGATTGCGTCGCATGACGGAGGGAAACAAGCATTGGAGACTGTCCAACGGCTCCTTCC
CGTGTTGTGTCAAGCCCACGGTTTGACGCCTGCACAAGTGGTCGCCATCGCCTCGAATGGCGGCGGTAAG
CAGGCGCTGGAAACAGTACAGCGCCTGCTGCCTGTACTGTGCCAGGATCATGGACTGACCCCAGACCAGG
TAGTCGCAATCGCGAACAATAATGGGGGAAAGCAAGCCCTGGAAACCGTGCAAAGGTTGTTGCCGGTCCT
TTGTCAAGACCACGGCCTTACACCGGAGCAAGTCGTGGCCATTGCAAATAATAACGGTGGCAAACAGGCT
CTTGAGACGGTTCAGAGACTTCTCCCAGTTCTCTGTCAAGCCCACGGGCTGACTCCCGATCAAGTTGTAG
CGATTGCGTCGCATGACGGAGGGAAACAAGCATTGGAGACTGTCCAACGGCTCCTTCCCGTGTTGTGTCA
AGCCCACGGTTTGACGCCTGCACAAGTGGT
